Addgene plasmid #27893: pUT1191-HQ858811
Depositing lab: John Gray & Erich Grotewold. Depositing organization: University of Toledo. Publication: GRASSIUS: a platform for comparative regulatory genomics across the grasses. Yilmaz A, Nishiyama MY Jr, Fuentes BG, Souza GM, Janies D, Gray J, Grotewold E. Plant Physiol. 2009 Jan;149(1):171-80. doi: 10.1104/pp.108.128579. Epub 2008 Nov 5. PubMed 18987217.
Backbone
  Vector backbone: pENTR/D
  Backbone manufacturer: Invitrogen
  Backbone size w/o insert (bp): 2580
  Vector type: Entry vector
Growth in bacteria
  Bacterial resistance: Kanamycin, 50 μg/mL
  Growth temperature: 37°C
  Growth strain: DH5alpha
  Growth instructions: E. coli Top10 (Invitrogen)
  Copy number: Low Copy
Gene/Insert
  Gene/Insert name: MYB-related transcription factor encoded by Os05g0589400 LOC_Os05g51160
  Species: Oryza sativa (rice)
  Insert size (bp): 810
  GenBank ID: HQ858811
  Cloning method: Restriction Enzyme
  Sequencing primers: 5′ M13 For; 3′ M13 Rev
Terms and licenses: Academic/Nonprofit Terms; Industry Terms: Not Available to Industry
Depositor comments: This CDS was amplified using PCR from a full length cDNA template from the OSIIEa, OSIIEb, and OSJNEa thru OSJNEf full length cDNA libraries generated by the Guoliang Wang lab at Ohio State University. The PCR product omitted the stop codon. The PCR product was cloned into a Gateway pENTR/D entry vector. Further information on this gene may be obtained at www.grassius.org using the Genbank number. (The second half of the plasmid name is the Genbank Number for the sequence of the insert)
How to cite: pUT1191-HQ858811 was a gift from John Gray & Erich Grotewold (Addgene plasmid # 27893 ; http://n2t.net/addgene:27893 ; RRID:Addgene_27893)
