[The description below was written by a language model from this plasmid's Addgene catalogue record and pLannotate feature annotations shown in this document.]
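Description:
pUT1191-HQ858811 is a Gateway entry clone built on the Invitrogen pENTR/D backbone (about 2.6 kb without insert; 3,390 nt in total) and carrying the coding sequence of a rice (Oryza sativa) MYB-related transcription factor encoded by locus Os05g0589400 / LOC_Os05g51160. It is propagated in E. coli under kanamycin selection, provided by the aph(3')-Ia KanR gene. It replicates from a ColE1/pUC-type origin, which the annotation describes as high copy although the catalogue entry lists the plasmid as low copy. The rrnB T1 and T2 terminators lie upstream of the cloning region, where they limit read-through transcription into the insert.

The 810 bp insert lies between the attL1 and attL2 recombination sites. It was PCR-amplified from a full-length rice cDNA library template and deliberately lacks its stop codon. This allows an LR Clonase reaction to move the open reading frame into attR-containing destination vectors in frame with C-terminal tags or fusion partners. The entry vector has no promoter positioned to express the insert in plants or other hosts. The only intact promoter annotated is a T7 promoter just outside attL2 on the opposite strand, pointing back towards the insert.

Automated annotation matches part of the insert to rice MYBS2, a transcription activator that binds TATCCA promoter elements involved in sugar-regulated transcription. This partial hit is consistent with a MYB-related protein but does not establish identity. The short chicken β-actin promoter, lacI and lacZα fragments are probably chance or vestigial matches with no function. The clone belongs to a collection of grass transcription factor ORFs made for comparative regulatory genomics, and it serves as a source for making expression constructs.
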