Features (pLannotate 1.2.2; 11 found; start..end, strand, type, name):
      1..100     +  protein_bind   attL1: mutant version of attL; recombination site for the Gateway® LR reaction LR Clonase™
    190..207     +  promoter       chicken β-actin promoter (fragment): contains a 21-bp deletion relative to the standard chicken β-actin promoter
    328..690     +  CDS            MYBS2 (fragment): MYBS2_ORYSJ - Experimental evidence at transcript level: Swiss-Prot protein existence level 2. Transcription activator that binds to 5'-TATCCA-3' elements in gene promoters. Derepresses weakly the sugar-repressed transcription of promoters containing SRS. Contributes to the sugar-repressed transcription of promoters containing 5'-TATCCA-3' elements. From Oryza sativa subsp. japonica (Rice).
    947..1046    -  protein_bind   attL2: mutant version of attL; recombination site for the Gateway® LR reaction LR Clonase™
   1064..1082    -  promoter       T7 promoter: promoter for bacteriophage T7 RNA polymerase
   1216..2025    +  CDS            KanR: aminoglycoside phosphotransferase; aph(3')-Ia; confers resistance to kanamycin in bacteria or G418 (Geneticin®) in eukaryotes
   2172..2760    +  rep_origin     ori: high-copy-number ColE1/pMB1/pBR322/pUC origin of replication
   2943..3035    +  CDS            lacI (fragment): lac repressor; lacI; The lac repressor binds to the lac operator to inhibit transcription in E. coli. This inhibition can be relieved by adding lactose or isopropyl-β-D-thiogalactopyranoside (IPTG).
   3090..3117    -  terminator     rrnB T2 terminator: transcription terminator T2 from the E. coli rrnB gene
   3249..3292    +  terminator     rrnB T1 terminator: Escherichia coli rrnB; transcription terminator T1 from the E. coli rrnB gene
   3339..3375    -  CDS            lacZα (fragment): LacZα fragment of β-galactosidase; lacZ fragment
>Addgene plasmid #27893 | pUT1191-HQ858811 | depositor full sequence | sequence record 13167 | Author sequence
CAAATAATGATTTTATTTTGACTGATAGTGACCTGTTCGTTGCAACAAATTGATGAGCAATGCTTTTTTA
TAATGCCAACTTTGTACAAAAAAGCAGGCTCCGCGGCCGCCCCCTTCACCATGCACGCCATCATGGCGAG
GCGATGCTCTGGTGACTACTCGACTGCAGGCCAACGAGCCGGCGAGGAGGGCGGCGGCGGCGGCGGCGCC
GGGCTACGGCTGTTCGGGGTGCAGCTCCATGCTGCGGCGGCCAGCTCGCCGGCGTCCTACTTGCACAAGA
GTTACAGCATGGATTGCCTGCGGCTGCAGGTTTCTTCTCCTTCCTCCTTGCAGTCGTCGTCGTCGTCGCC
GTCGCCGTTGACGTCCTCGTTGTTGCTGTCCATCGACGAGGGCTGCGAGAGGCCAGCCGCCGACGGCTAC
CTCTCCGACGGGCCTCACGGCGCGGCGGCAACCATGCGGGAGAGGAAGAAAGGAGTTCCATGGAGCGAGC
AAGAGCACAGGCTGTTCCTGGCGGGGCTGGAGAAGCTGGGCAAGGGCGACTGGCGAGGCATCTCCCGGAG
CTTCGTCACCACCAGGACGCCCACCCAGGTCGCCAGCCATGCCCAGAAGTTCTTCCTCCGCCACAACAGC
GCCGCCAAGAAGACCAACAACAAGCGCCGCTCCAGCCTCTTCGACATGGTTCAGGATTGTGACAGTGGAG
GAAGATCTCTCGCCTCATCCGATCCTGCCACTCGCTGCAACAACAACATCTCTGCTTCTCTGTCTCTCCA
AGTTTCGCACCACAAATCAGGTGACAGTGCGTGGCCTTCGTCAGAAACACCATCAGTTTCAGAAGCACAA
CAAGGTCATGGATACGGCACTAGTCACCATTGCTCTCCGCTGGACCTGGAGCTGGGCATGTCCCTGTCCA
CCACGCCATCCATCGGAACAAAGGGTGGGCGCGCCGACCCAGCTTTCTTGTACAAAGTTGGCATTATAAG
AAAGCATTGCTTATCAATTTGTTGCAACGAACAGGTCACTATCAGTCAAAATAAAATCATTATTTGCCAT
CCAGCTGATATCCCCTATAGTGAGTCGTATTACATGGTCATAGCTGTTTCCTGGCAGCTCTGGCCCGTGT
CTCAAAATCTCTGATGTTACATTGCACAAGATAAAAATATATCATCATGAACAATAAAACTGTCTGCTTA
CATAAACAGTAATACAAGGGGTGTTATGAGCCATATTCAACGGGAAACGTCGAGGCCGCGATTAAATTCC
AACATGGATGCTGATTTATATGGGTATAAATGGGCTCGCGATAATGTCGGGCAATCAGGTGCGACAATCT
ATCGCTTGTATGGGAAGCCCGATGCGCCAGAGTTGTTTCTGAAACATGGCAAAGGTAGCGTTGCCAATGA
TGTTACAGATGAGATGGTCAGACTAAACTGGCTGACGGAATTTATGCCTCTTCCGACCATCAAGCATTTT
ATCCGTACTCCTGATGATGCATGGTTACTCACCACTGCGATCCCCGGAAAAACAGCATTCCAGGTATTAG
AAGAATATCCTGATTCAGGTGAAAATATTGTTGATGCGCTGGCAGTGTTCCTGCGCCGGTTGCATTCGAT
TCCTGTTTGTAATTGTCCTTTTAACAGCGATCGCGTATTTCGTCTCGCTCAGGCGCAATCACGAATGAAT
AACGGTTTGGTTGATGCGAGTGATTTTGATGACGAGCGTAATGGCTGGCCTGTTGAACAAGTCTGGAAAG
AAATGCATAAACTTTTGCCATTCTCACCGGATTCAGTCGTCACTCATGGTGATTTCTCACTTGATAACCT
TATTTTTGACGAGGGGAAATTAATAGGTTGTATTGATGTTGGACGAGTCGGAATCGCAGACCGATACCAG
GATCTTGCCATCCTATGGAACTGCCTCGGTGAGTTTTCTCCTTCATTACAGAAACGGCTTTTTCAAAAAT
ATGGTATTGATAATCCTGATATGAATAAATTGCAGTTTCATTTGATGCTCGATGAGTTTTTCTAATCAGA
ATTGGTTAATTGGTTGTAACACTGGCAGAGCATTACGCTGACTTGACGGGACGGCGCAAGCTCATGACCA
AAATCCCTTAACGTGAGTTACGCGTCGTTCCACTGAGCGTCAGACCCCGTAGAAAAGATCAAAGGATCTT
CTTGAGATCCTTTTTTTCTGCGCGTAATCTGCTGCTTGCAAACAAAAAAACCACCGCTACCAGCGGTGGT
TTGTTTGCCGGATCAAGAGCTACCAACTCTTTTTCCGAAGGTAACTGGCTTCAGCAGAGCGCAGATACCA
AATACTGTCCTTCTAGTGTAGCCGTAGTTAGGCCACCACTTCAAGAACTCTGTAGCACCGCCTACATACC
TCGCTCTGCTAATCCTGTTACCAGTGGCTGCTGCCAGTGGCGATAAGTCGTGTCTTACCGGGTTGGACTC
AAGACGATAGTTACCGGATAAGGCGCAGCGGTCGGGCTGAACGGGGGGTTCGTGCACACAGCCCAGCTTG
GAGCGAACGACCTACACCGAACTGAGATACCTACAGCGTGAGCATTGAGAAAGCGCCACGCTTCCCGAAG
GGAGAAAGGCGGACAGGTATCCGGTAAGCGGCAGGGTCGGAACAGGAGAGCGCACGAGGGAGCTTCCAGG
GGGAAACGCCTGGTATCTTTATAGTCCTGTCGGGTTTCGCCACCTCTGACTTGAGCGTCGATTTTTGTGA
TGCTCGTCAGGGGGGCGGAGCCTATGGAAAAACGCCAGCAACGCGGCCTTTTTACGGTTCCTGGCCTTTT
GCTGGCCTTTTGCTCACATGTTCTTTCCTGCGTTATCCCCTGATTCTGTGGATAACCGTATTACCGCCTT
TGAGTGAGCTGATACCGCTCGCCGCAGCCGAACGACCGAGCGCAGCGAGTCAGTGAGCGAGGAAGCGGAA
GAGCGCCCAATACGCAAACCGCCTCTCCCCGCGCGTTGGCCGATTCATTAATGCAGCTGGCACGACAGGT
TTCCCGACTGGAAAGCGGGCAGTGAGCGCAACGCAATTAATACGCGTACCGCTAGCCAGGAAGAGTTTGT
AGAAACGCAAAAAGGCCATCCGTCAGGATGGCCTTCTGCTTAGTTTGATGCCTGGCAGTTTATGGCGGGC
GTCCTGCCCGCCACCCTCCGGGCCGTTGCTTCACAACGTTCAAATCCGCTCCCGGCGGATTTGTCCTACT
CAGGAGAGCGTTCACCGACAAACAACAGATAAAACGAAAGGCCCAGTCTTCCGACTGAGCCTTTCGTTTT
ATTTGATGCCTGGCAGTTCCCTACTCTCGCGTTAACGCTAGCATGGATGTTTTCCCAGTCACGACGTTGT
AAAACGACGGCCAGTCTTAAGCTCGGGCCC
