>Addgene plasmid #27893 | pUT1191-HQ858811 | addgene partial sequence | sequence record 34183 | 27893 with M13pUC-fwd
ATGATTTTATTTTGACTGATAGTGACCTGTTCGTTGCAACAAATTGATGAGCAATGCTTTTTTATAATGC
CAACTTTGTACAAAAAAGCAGGCTCCGCGGCCGCCCCCTTCACCATGCACGCCATCATGGCGAGGCGATG
CTCTGGTGACTACTCGACTGCAGGCCAACGAGCCGGCGAGGAGGGCGGCGGCGGCGGCGGCGCCGGGCTA
CGGCTGTTCGGGGTGCAGCTCCATGCTGCGGCGGCCAGCTCGCCGGCGTCCTACTTGCACAAGAGTTACA
GCATGGATTGCCTGCGGCTGCAGGTTTCTTCTCCTTCCTCCTTGCAGTCGTCGTCGTCGTCGCCGTCGCC
GTTGACGTCCTCGTTGTTGCTGTCCATCGACGAGGGCTGCGAGAGGCCAGCCGCCGACGGCTACCTCTCC
GACGGGCCTCACGGCGCGGCGGCAACCATGCGGGAGAGGAAGAAAGGAGTTCCATGGAGCGAGCAAGAGC
ACAGGCTGTTCCTGGCGGGGCTGGAGAAGCTGGGCAAGGGCGACTGGCGAGGCATCTCCCGGAGCTTCGT
CACCACCAGGACGCCCACCCAGGTCGCCAGCCATGCCCAGAAGTTCTTCCTCCGCCACAACAGCGCCGCC
AAGAAGACCAACAACAAGCGCCGCTCCAGCCTCTTCGACATGGTTCAGGATTGTGACAGTGGAGGAAGAT
CTCTCGCCTCATCCGATCCTGCCACTCGCTGCAACAACAACATCTCTGCTTCTCTGTCTCTCCAAGTTTC
GCACCACAAATCAGGTGACAGTGCGTGGCCTTCGTCAGAAACACCATCAGTTTCAGAAGCACAACAAGGT
CATGGATACGGCACT
